>Addgene plasmid #76191 | PIK3CB gRNA (BRDN0001147701) | addgene full sequence | sequence record 185360 | Addgene Assembled Sequence
CCCGGGTGCAAAGATGGATAAAGTTTTAAACAGAGAGGAATCTTTGCAGCTAATGGACCTTCTAGGTCTT
GAAAGGAGTGGGAATTGGCTCCGGTGCCCGTCAGTGGGCAGAGCGCACATCGCCCACAGTCCCCGAGAAG
TTGGGGGGAGGGGTCGGCAATTGATCCGGTGCCTAGAGAAGGTGGCGCGGGGTAAACTGGGAAAGTGATG
TCGTGTACTGGCTCCGCCTTTTTCCCGAGGGTGGGGGAGAACCGTATATAAGTGCAGTAGTCGCCGTGAA
CGTTCTTTTTCGCAACGGGTTTGCCGCCAGAACACAGGTAAGTGCCGTGTGTGGTTCCCGCGGGCCTGGC
CTCTTTACGGGTTATGGCCCTTGCGTGCCTTGAATTACTTCCACCTGGCTGCAGTACGTGATTCTTGATC
CCGAGCTTCGGGTTGGAAGTGGGTGGGAGAGTTCGAGGCCTTGCGCTTAAGGAGCCCCTTCGCCTCGTGC
TTGAGTTGAGGCCTGGCCTGGGCGCTGGGGCCGCCGCGTGCGAATCTGGTGGCACCTTCGCGCCTGTCTC
GCTGCTTTCGATAAGTCTCTAGCCATTTAAAATTTTTGATGACCTGCTGCGACGCTTTTTTTCTGGCAAG
ATAGTCTTGTAAATGCGGGCCAAGATCTGCACACTGGTATTTCGGTTTTTGGGGCCGCGGGCGGCGACGG
GGCCCGTGCGTCCCAGCGCACATGTTCGGCGAGGCGGGGCCTGCGAGCGCGGCCACCGAGAATCGGACGG
GGGTAGTCTCAAGCTGGCCGGCCTGCTCTGGTGCCTGGCCTCGCGCCGCCGTGTATCGCCCCGCCCTGGG
CGGCAAGGCTGGCCCGGTCGGCACCAGTTGCGTGAGCGGAAAGATGGCCGCTTCCCGGCCCTGCTGCAGG
GAGCTCAAAATGGAGGACGCGGCGCTCGGGAGAGCGGGCGGGTGAGTCACCCACACAAAGGAAAAGGGCC
TTTCCGTCCTCAGCCGTCGCTTCATGTGACTCCACGGAGTACCGGGCGCCGTCCAGGCACCTCGATTAGT
TCTCGAGCTTTTGGAGTACGTCGTCTTTAGGTTGGGGGGAGGGGTTTTATGCGATGGAGTTTCCCCACAC
TGAGTGGGTGGAGACTGAAGTTAGGCCAGCTTGGCACTTGATGTAATTCTCCTTGGAATTTGCCCTTTTT
GAGTTTGGATCTTGGTTCATTCTCAAGCCTCAGACAGTGGTTCAAAGTTTTTTTCTTCCATTTCAGGTGT
CGTGACGTACGGCCACCATGACCGAGTACAAGCCCACGGTGCGCCTCGCCACCCGCGACGACGTCCCCAG
GGCCGTACGCACCCTCGCCGCCGCGTTCGCCGACTACCCCGCCACGCGCCACACCGTCGATCCGGACCGC
CACATCGAGCGGGTCACCGAGCTGCAAGAACTCTTCCTCACGCGCGTCGGGCTCGACATCGGCAAGGTGT
GGGTCGCGGACGACGGCGCCGCCGTGGCGGTCTGGACCACGCCGGAGAGCGTCGAAGCGGGGGCGGTGTT
CGCCGAGATCGGCCCGCGCATGGCCGAGTTGAGCGGTTCCCGGCTGGCCGCGCAGCAACAGATGGAAGGC
CTCCTGGCGCCGCACCGGCCCAAGGAGCCCGCGTGGTTCCTGGCCACCGTCGGAGTCTCGCCCGACCACC
AGGGCAAGGGTCTGGGCAGCGCCGTCGTGCTCCCCGGAGTGGAGGCGGCCGAGCGCGCCGGGGTGCCCGC
CTTCCTGGAGACCTCCGCGCCCCGCAACCTCCCCTTCTACGAGCGGCTCGGCTTCACCGTCACCGCCGAC
GTCGAGGTGCCCGAAGGACCGCGCACCTGGTGCATGACCCGCAAGCCCGGTGCCTGAACGCGTTAAGTCG
ACAATCAACCTCTGGATTACAAAATTTGTGAAAGATTGACTGGTATTCTTAACTATGTTGCTCCTTTTAC
GCTATGTGGATACGCTGCTTTAATGCCTTTGTATCATGCTATTGCTTCCCGTATGGCTTTCATTTTCTCC
TCCTTGTATAAATCCTGGTTGCTGTCTCTTTATGAGGAGTTGTGGCCCGTTGTCAGGCAACGTGGCGTGG
TGTGCACTGTGTTTGCTGACGCAACCCCCACTGGTTGGGGCATTGCCACCACCTGTCAGCTCCTTTCCGG
GACTTTCGCTTTCCCCCTCCCTATTGCCACGGCGGAACTCATCGCCGCCTGCCTTGCCCGCTGCTGGACA
GGGGCTCGGCTGTTGGGCACTGACAATTCCGTGGTGTTGTCGGGGAAATCATCGTCCTTTCCTTGGCTGC
TCGCCTGTGTTGCCACCTGGATTCTGCGCGGGACGTCCTTCTGCTACGTCCCTTCGGCCCTCAATCCAGC
GGACCTTCCTTCCCGCGGCCTGCTGCCGGCTCTGCGGCCTCTTCCGCGTCTTCGCCTTCGCCCTCAGACG
AGTCGGATCTCCCTTTGGGCCGCCTCCCCGCGTCGACTTTAAGACCAATGACTTACAAGGCAGCTGTAGA
TCTTAGCCACTTTTTAAAAGAAAAGGGGGGACTGGAAGGGCTAATTCACTCCCAACGAAGACAAGATCTG
CTTTTTGCTTGTACTGGGTCTCTCTGGTTAGACCAGATCTGAGCCTGGGAGCTCTCTGGCTAACTAGGGA
ACCCACTGCTTAAGCCTCAATAAAGCTTGCCTTGAGTGCTTCAAGTAGTGTGTGCCCGTCTGTTGTGTGA
CTCTGGTAACTAGAGATCCCTCAGACCCTTTTAGTCAGTGTGGAAAATCTCTAGCAGTACGTATAGTAGT
TCATGTCATCTTATTATTCAGTATTTATAACTTGCAAAGAAATGAATATCAGAGAGTGAGAGGAACTTGT
TTATTGCAGCTTATAATGGTTACAAATAAAGCAATAGCATCACAAATTTCACAAATAAAGCATTTTTTTC
ACTGCATTCTAGTTGTGGTTTGTCCAAACTCATCAATGTATCTTATCATGTCTGGCTCTAGCTATCCCGC
CCCTAACTCCGCCCATCCCGCCCCTAACTCCGCCCAGTTCCGCCCATTCTCCGCCCCATGGCTGACTAAT
TTTTTTTATTTATGCAGAGGCCGAGGCCGCCTCGGCCTCTGAGCTATTCCAGAAGTAGTGAGGAGGCTTT
TTTGGAGGCCTAGGGACGTACCCAATTCGCCCTATAGTGAGTCGTATTACGCGCGCTCACTGGCCGTCGT
TTTACAACGTCGTGACTGGGAAAACCCTGGCGTTACCCAACTTAATCGCCTTGCAGCACATCCCCCTTTC
GCCAGCTGGCGTAATAGCGAAGAGGCCCGCACCGATCGCCCTTCCCAACAGTTGCGCAGCCTGAATGGCG
AATGGG
[124 nt withheld, positions 3367-3490]
C
[91 nt withheld, positions 3492-3582]
A
[49 nt withheld, positions 3584-3632]
CCTTTGACGTTGGAGTCCACGTTCTTT
[37 nt withheld, positions 3660-3696]
ACCCTATCTCGGTCTATTCTTTTGATTTATAAGGGATTTTGCCGATTTCGGCCTATTGGTTAAAAAATGA
GCTGATTTAACAAAAATTTAACGCGAATTTTAACAAAATATTAACGCTTACAATTTAGGTGGCACTTTTC
GGGGAAATGTGCGCGGAACCCCTATTTGTTTATTTTTCTAAATACATTCAAATATGTATCCGCTCATGAG
ACAATAACCCTGATAAATGCTTCAATAATATTGAAAAAGGAAGAGTATGAGTATTCAACATTTCCGTGTC
GCCCTTATTCCCTTTTTTGCGGCATTTTGCCTTCCTGTTTTTGCTCACCCAGAAACGCTGGTGAAAGTAA
AAGATGCTGAAGATCAGTTGGGTGCACGAGTGGGTTACATCGAACTGGATCTCAACAGCGGTAAGATCCT
TGAGAGTTTTCGCCCCGAAGAACGTTTTCCAATGATGAGCACTTTTAAAGTTCTGCTATGTGGCGCGGTA
TTATCCCGTATTGACGCCGGGCAAGAGCAACTCGGTCGCCGCATACACTATTCTCAGAATGACTTGGTTG
AGTACTCACCAGTCACAGAAAAGCATCTTACGGATGGCATGACAGTAAGAGAATTATGCAGTGCTGCCAT
AACCATGAGTGATAACACTGCGGCCAACTTACTTCTGACAACGATCGGAGGACCGAAGGAGCTAACCGCT
TTTTTGCACAACATGGGGGATCATGTAACTCGCCTTGATCGTTGGGAACCGGAGCTGAATGAAGCCATAC
CAAACGACGAGCGTGACACCACGATGCCTGTAGCAATGGCAACAACGTTGCGCAAACTATTAACTGGCGA
ACTACTTACTCTAGCTTCCCGGCAACAATTAATAGACTGGATGGAGGCGGATAAAGTTGCAGGACCACTT
CTGCGCTCGGCCCTTCCGGCTGGCTGGTTTATTGCTGATAAATCTGGAGCCGGTGAGCGTGGGTCTCGCG
GTATCATTGCAGCACTGGGGCCAGATGGTAAGCCCTCCCGTATCGTAGTTATCTACACGACGGGGAGTCA
GGCAACTATGGATGAACGAAATAGACAGATCGCTGAGATAGGTGCCTCACTGATTAAGCATTGGTAACTG
TCAGACCAAGTTTACTCATATATACTTTAGATTGATTTAAAACTTCATTTTTAATTTAAAAGGATCTAGG
TGAAGATCCTTTTTGATAATCTCATGACCAAAATCCCTTAACGTGAGTTTTCGTTCCACTGAGCGTCAGA
CCCCGTAGAAAAGATCAAAGGATCTTCTTGAGATCCTTTTTTTCTGCGCGTAATCTGCTGCTTGCAAACA
AAAAAACCACCGCTACCAGCGGTGGTTTGTTTGCCGGATCAAGAGCTACCAACTCTTTTTCCGAAGGTAA
CTGGCTTCAGCAGAGCGCAGATACCAAATACTGTTCTTCTAGTGTAGCCGTAGTTAGGCCACCACTTCAA
GAACTCTGTAGCACCGCCTACATACCTCGCTCTGCTAATCCTGTTACCAGTGGCTGCTGCCAGTGGCGAT
AAGTCGTGTCTTACCGGGTTGGACTCAAGACGATAGTTACCGGATAAGGCGCAGCGGTCGGGCTGAACGG
GGGGTTCGTGCACACAGCCCAGCTTGGAGCGAACGACCTACACCGAACTGAGATACCTACAGCGTGAGCT
ATGAGAAAGCGCCACGCTTCCCGAAGGGAGAAAGGCGGACAGGTATCCGGTAAGCGGCAGGGTCGGAACA
GGAGAGCGCACGAGGGAGCTTCCAGGGGGAAACGCCTGGTATCTTTATAGTCCTGTCGGGTTTCGCCACC
TCTGACTTGAGCGTCGATTTTTGTGATGCTCGTCAGGGGGGCGGAGCCTATGGAAAAACGCCAGCAACGC
GGCCTTTTTACGGTTCCTGGCCTTTTGCTGGCCTTTTGCTCACATGTTCTTTCCTGCGTTATCCCCTGAT
TCTGTGGATAACCGTATTACCGCCTTTGAGTGAGCTGATACCGCTCGCCGCAGCCGAACGACCGAGCGCA
GCGAGTCAGTGAGCGAGGAAGCGGAAGAGCGCCCAATACGCAAACCGCCTCTCCCCGCGCGTTGGCCGAT
TCATTAATGCAGCTGGCACGACAGGTTTCCCGACTGGAAAGCGGGCAGTGAGCGCAACGCAATTAATGTG
AGTTAGCTCACTCATTAGGCACCCCAGGCTTTACACTTTATGCTTCCGGCTCGTATGTTGTGTGGAATTG
TGAGCGGATAACAATTTCACACAGGAAACAGCTATGACCATGATTACGCCAAGCGCGCAATTAACCCTCA
CTAAAGGGAACAAAAGCTGGAGCTGCAAGCTTAATGTAGTCTTATGCAATACTCTTGTAGTCTTGCAACA
TGGTAACGATGAGTTAGCAACATGCCTTACAAGGAGAGAAAAAGCACCGTGCATGCCGATTGGTGGAAGT
AAGGTGGTACGATCGTGCCTTATTAGGAAGGCAACAGACGGGTCTGACATGGATTGGACGAACCACTGAA
TTGCCGCATTGCAGAGATATTGTATTTAAGTGCCTAGCTCGATACATAAACGGGTCTCTCTGGTTAGACC
AGATCTGAGCCTGGGAGCTCTCTGGCTAACTAGGGAACCCACTGCTTAAGCCTCAATAAAGCTTGCCTTG
AGTGCTTCAAGTAGTGTGTGCCCGTCTGTTGTGTGACTCTGGTAACTAGAGATCCCTCAGACCCTTTTAG
TCAGTGTGGAAAATCTCTAGCAGTGGCGCCCGAACAGGGACTTGAAAGCGAAAGGGAAACCAGAGGAGCT
CTCTCGACGCAGGACTCGGCTTGCTGAAGCGCGCACGGCAAGAGGCGAGGGGCGGCGACTGGTGAGTACG
CCAAAAATTTTGACTAGCGGAGGCTAGAAGGAGAGAGATGGGTGCGAGAGCGTCAGTATTAAGCGGGGGA
GAATTAGATCGCGATGGGAAAAAATTCGGTTAAGGCCAGGGGGAAAGAAAAAATATAAATTAAAACATAT
AGTATGGGCAAGCAGGGAGCTAGAACGATTCGCAGTTAATCCTGGCCTGTTAGAAACATCAGAAGGCTGT
AGACAAATACTGGGACAGCTACAACCATCCCTTCAGACAGGATCAGAAGAACTTAGATCATTATATAATA
CAGTAGCAACCCTCTATTGTGTGCATCAAAGGATAGAGATAAAAGACACCAAGGAAGCTTTAGACAAGAT
AGAGGAAGAGCAAAACAAAAGTAAGACCACCGCACAGCAAGCGGCCGCTGATCTTCAGACCTGGAGGAGG
AGATATGAGGGACAATTGGAGAAGTGAATTATATAAATATAAAGTAGTAAAAATTGAACCATTAGGAGTA
GCACCCACCAAGGCAAAGAGAAGAGTGGTGCAGAGAGAAAAAAGAGCAGTGGGAATAGGAGCTTTGTTCC
TTGGGTTCTTGGGAGCAGCAGGAAGCACTATGGGCGCAGCGTCAATGACGCTGACGGTACAGGCCAGACA
ATTATTGTCTGGTATAGTGCAGCAGCAGAACAATTTGCTGAGGGCTATTGAGGCGCAACAGCATCTGTTG
CAACTCACAGTCTGGGGCATCAAGCAGCTCCAGGCAAGAATCCTGGCTGTGGAAAGATACCTAAAGGATC
AACAGCTCCTGGGGATTTGGGGTTGCTCTGGAAAACTCATTTGCACCACTGCTGTGCCTTGGAATGCTAG
TTGGAGTAATAAATCTCTGGAACAGATTTGGAATCACACGACCTGGATGGAGTGGGACAGAGAAATTAAC
AATTACACAAGCTTAATACACTCCTTAATTGAAGAATCGCAAAACCAGCAAGAAAAGAATGAACAAGAAT
TATTGGAATTAGATAAATGGGCAAGTTTGTGGAATTGGTTTAACATAACAAATTGGCTGTGGTATATAAA
ATTATTCATAATGATAGTAGGAGGCTTGGTAGGTTTAAGAATAGTTTTTGCTGTACTTTCTATAGTGAAT
AGAGTTAGGCAGGGATATTCACCATTATCGTTTCAGACCCACCTCCCAACCCCGAGGGGACCCAGAGAGG
GCCTATTTCCCATGATTCCTTCATATTTGCATATACGATACAAGGCTGTTAGAGAGATAATTAGAATTAA
TTTGACTGTAAACACAAAGATATTAGTACAAAATACGTGACGTAGAAAGTAATAATTTCTTGGGTAGTTT
GCAGTTTTAAAATTATGTTTTAAAATGGACTATCATATGCTTACCGTAACTTGAAAGTATTTCGATTTCT
TGGCTTTATATATCTTGTGGAAAGGACGAAACACCGTAAAACCATCGTAAGCTCAGGTTTTAGAGCTAGA
AATAGCAAGTTAAAATAAGGCTAGTCCGTTATCAACTTGAAAAAGTGGCACCGAGTCGGTGCTTTTTTAA
GCTTGGCGTAACTAGATCTTGAGACAAATGGCAGTATTCATCCACAATTTTAAAAGAAAAGGGGGGATTG
GGGGGTACAGTGCAGGGGAAAGAATAGTAGACATAATAGCAACAGACATACAAACTAAAGAATTACAAAA
ACAAATTACAAAAATTCAAAATTTTCGGGTTTATTACAGGGACAGCAGAGATCCACTTTGGCGCCGGCTC
GAGGGGG
Features (pLannotate 1.2.2; 29 found; start..end, strand, type, name):
     14..80      +  CDS            small t antigen (fragment): SV40 (simian virus 40) small t antigen
    106..317     +  promoter       EF-1α core promoter: core promoter for human elongation factor EF-1α
    318..1256    +  intron         EF-1α intron A: intron upstream of the start codon of human EF-1α
   1278..1877    +  CDS            PuroR (fragment): puromycin N-acetyltransferase; pac from Streptomyces; confers resistance to puromycin
   1893..2481    +  misc_feature   WPRE: woodchuck hepatitis virus posttranscriptional regulatory element
   2532..2551    +  misc_feature   cPPT/CTS (fragment): central polypurine tract and central termination sequence of HIV-1
   2553..2786    +  LTR            3' LTR (ΔU3): self-inactivating 3' long terminal repeat (LTR) from HIV-1
   2864..2985    +  polyA_signal   SV40 poly(A) signal: SV40 polyadenylation signal
   3025..3160    +  rep_origin     SV40 ori: SV40 origin of replication
   3181..3199    -  promoter       T7 promoter: promoter for bacteriophage T7 RNA polymerase
   3207..3362    +  CDS            lacZα (fragment): LacZα fragment of β-galactosidase; lacZ fragment
   3367..3795    +  rep_origin     f1 ori (sequence partly withheld): f1 bacteriophage origin of replication; arrow indicates direction of (+) strand synthesis
   3848..3952    +  promoter       AmpR promoter: bla
   3953..4813    +  CDS            AmpR: β-lactamase; bla; confers resistance to ampicillin, carbenicillin, and related antibiotics
   4984..5572    +  rep_origin     ori: high-copy-number ColE1/pMB1/pBR322/pUC origin of replication
   5755..5847    +  CDS            lacI (fragment): lac repressor; lacI; The lac repressor binds to the lac operator to inhibit transcription in E. coli. This inhibition can be relieved by adding lactose or isopropyl-β-D-thiogalactopyranoside (IPTG).
   5860..5881    +  protein_bind   CAP binding site: CAP binding activates transcription in the presence of cAMP. E. coli catabolite activator protein
   5896..5926    +  promoter       lac promoter: promoter for the E. coli lac operon
   5934..5950    +  protein_bind   lac operator: The lac repressor binds to the lac operator to inhibit transcription in E. coli. This inhibition can be relieved by adding lactose or isopropyl-β-D-thiogalactopyranoside (IPTG). lac repressor encoded by lacI
   5995..6013    +  promoter       T3 promoter: promoter for bacteriophage T3 RNA polymerase
   6041..6267    +  promoter       RSV promoter: Rous sarcoma virus enhancer/promoter
   6268..6448    +  LTR            5' LTR (truncated): truncated 5' long terminal repeat (LTR) from HIV-1
   6495..6620    +  misc_feature   HIV-1 Ψ: packaging signal of human immunodeficiency virus type 1
   6604..6967    +  CDS            HIV-1 gag (fragment): gag protein from human immunodeficiency virus 1; gag
   7113..7346    +  misc_feature   RRE: The Rev response element (RRE) of HIV-1 allows for Rev-dependent mRNA export from the nucleus to the cytoplasm.
   7723..7749    +  CDS            Rev (fragment): human immunodeficiency virus 1 (HIV-1) Rev protein; rev; enhances nuclear export of unspliced and incompletely spliced viral mRNAs
   7753..7993    +  promoter       U6 promoter: RNA polymerase III promoter for human U6 snRNA
   8023..8098    +  misc_RNA       gRNA scaffold: guide RNA scaffold for the Streptococcus pyogenes CRISPR/Cas9 system
   8154..8271    +  misc_feature   cPPT/CTS: central polypurine tract and central termination sequence of HIV-1
