[The description below was written by a language model from this plasmid's Addgene catalogue record and pLannotate feature annotations shown in this document.]
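Description:
PIK3CB gRNA (BRDN0001147701) is a third-generation lentiviral CRISPR guide plasmid built on the lentiGuide-Puro backbone and designed to deliver a single guide RNA against human PIK3CB, the gene encoding the p110β catalytic subunit of PI3K. It is propagated in E. coli as a high-copy plasmid through a ColE1/pUC-type origin with ampicillin selection (AmpR). The annotated 8.3 kb sequence also shows backbone remnants such as an f1 origin, lac promoter/operator elements, T7 and T3 promoters, and an SV40 origin and polyadenylation signal outside the viral unit.

The transfer cassette is arranged for Tat-independent packaging. An RSV promoter drives a truncated HIV-1 5' LTR, followed by the Ψ packaging signal with a partial gag region, the Rev response element for Rev-dependent export of the genomic RNA, and a central polypurine tract (cPPT/CTS) that aids nuclear import. A self-inactivating ΔU3 3' LTR closes the unit, so the integrated provirus lacks LTR promoter activity. Within this frame, a human U6 RNA polymerase III promoter transcribes the PIK3CB-specific spacer fused to the Streptococcus pyogenes Cas9 guide scaffold. A separate EF-1α promoter with its intron A drives puromycin N-acetyltransferase for selection of transduced mammalian cells, and a WPRE enhances transcript expression.

The plasmid does not encode Cas9, so it must be used with a separate Cas9 vector or in cells already expressing Cas9. The guide was designed against the PIK3CB reference transcript and belongs to a human kinome gRNA collection. It is suited to knockout of PIK3CB in human cells.
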