Addgene plasmid #76191: PIK3CB gRNA (BRDN0001147701)
Purpose: 3rd generation lentiviral gRNA plasmid targeting human PIK3CB
Depositing lab: John Doench & David Root. Depositing organization: Broad Institute. Publication: Optimized sgRNA design to maximize activity and minimize off-target effects of CRISPR-Cas9. Doench JG, Fusi N, Sullender M, Hegde M, Vaimberg EW, Donovan KF, Smith I, Tothova Z, Wilen C, Orchard R, Virgin HW, Listgarten J, Root DE. Nat Biotechnol. 2016 Jan 18. doi: 10.1038/nbt.3437. PubMed 26780180.
Backbone
  Vector backbone: lentiGuide-Puro
  Backbone manufacturer: Zhang Lab (Addgene plasmid # 52963)
  Vector type: Mammalian Expression, Lentiviral, CRISPR
  Selectable markers: Puromycin
Growth in bacteria
  Bacterial resistance: Ampicillin, 100 μg/mL
  Growth temperature: 37°C
  Growth strain: DH5alpha
  Copy number: High Copy
Gene/Insert
  Gene/Insert name: PIK3CB (alt names: PIK3CB; NM_006219.2)
  gRNA/shRNA sequence: TAAAACCATCGTAAGCTCAG
  Species: H. sapiens (human)
  Entrez Gene: PIK3CB (a.k.a. P110BETA, PI3K, PI3KBETA, PIK3C1)
  Promoter: hU6
  Cloning method: Unknown
  Sequencing primers: 5′ U6-F; 3′ pS2-R
Terms and licenses: Academic/Nonprofit Terms; Industry Terms: Not Available to Industry
Depositor comments: The gRNA was designed to target the following Genbank reference sequence(s): NM_006219.2. Note that this plasmid does NOT contain Cas9. It should be used in conjunction with lentiCas9-Blast (Addgene #52962) or otherwise with cell lines already expressing Cas9. Browse the full kinome gRNA library at http://www.addgene.org/pooled-library/broadgpp-human-kinome/ or visit http://www.broadinstitute.org/rnai/public/ for detailed protocols and information.
How to cite: PIK3CB gRNA (BRDN0001147701) was a gift from John Doench & David Root (Addgene plasmid # 76191 ; http://n2t.net/addgene:76191 ; RRID:Addgene_76191)
