>Addgene plasmid #76191 | PIK3CB gRNA (BRDN0001147701) | depositor partial sequence | sequence record 143651 | Target Sequence
TAAAACCATCGTAAGCTCAG
