>Addgene plasmid #76191 | PIK3CB gRNA (BRDN0001147701) | addgene partial sequence | sequence record 185359 | hU6-F
GTAGAAAGTAATAATTTCTTGGGTAGTTTGCAGTTTTAAAATTATGTTTTAAAATGGACTATCATATGCT
TACCGTAACTTGAAAGTATTTCGATTTCTTGGCTTTATATATCTTGTGGAAAGGACGAAACACCGTAAAA
CCATCGTAAGCTCAGTTTTAGAGCTAGAAATAGCAAGTTAAAATAAGGCTAGTCCGTTATCAACTTGAAA
AAGTGGCACCGAGTCGGTGCTTTTTTAAGCTTGGCGTAACTAGATCTTGAGACAAATGGCAGTATTCATC
CACAATTTTAAAAGAAAAGGGGGGATTGGGGGGTACAGTGCAGGGGAAAGAATAGTAGACATAATAGCAA
CAGACATACAAACTAAAGAATTACAAAAACAAATTACAAAAATTCAAAATTTTCGGGTTTATTACAGGGA
CAGCAGAGATCCACTTTGGCGCCGGCTCGAGGGGGCCCGGGTGCAAAGATGGATAAAGTTTTAAACAGAG
AGGAATCTTTGCAGCTAATGGACCTTCTAGGTCTTGAAAGGAGTGGGAATTGGCTCCGGTGCCCGTCAGT
GGGCAGAGCG
